Addgene plasmid #73432: pdCas9-M-5F5
Purpose: CRISPR synthetic transcription factor repressor plasmid encoding dCas9, tracrRNA, and a single spacer CRISPR array encoding crRNA for orthogonal repression of T7-lac promoter variant 5F5.
Depositing lab: Mattheos Koffas. Depositing organization: Rensselaer Polytechnic Institute. Publication: Rapid generation of CRISPR/dCas9-regulated, orthogonally repressible hybrid T7-lac promoters for modular, tuneable control of metabolic pathway fluxes in Escherichia coli. Cress BF, Jones JA, Kim DC, Leitz QD, Englaender JA, Collins SM, Linhardt RJ, Koffas MA. Nucleic Acids Res. 2016 Apr 13. pii: gkw231. 10.1093/nar/gkw231 PubMed 27079979.
Backbone
  Vector backbone: pdCas9
  Backbone manufacturer: Luciano Marraffini (Addgene plasmid # 46569)
  Backbone size w/o insert (bp): 9296
  Vector type: Bacterial Expression, CRISPR, Synthetic Biology
Growth in bacteria
  Bacterial resistance: Chloramphenicol, 25 μg/mL
  Growth temperature: 37°C
  Growth strain: DH5alpha
  Copy number: Low Copy
Gene/Insert
  Gene/Insert name: Repressor 5F5 (orthogonal T7-lac repressor)
  gRNA/shRNA sequence: ATTAATACGACTCACTATGT
  Species: Synthetic
  Promoter: Constitutive wild-type S. pyogenes promoter
  Cloning method: Restriction Enzyme; 5′ cloning site BsaI (not destroyed); 3′ cloning site BsaI (not destroyed)
  Sequencing primers: 5′ dCas9-F3 (CACGCATTGATTTGAGTCAGC)
Terms and licenses: Academic/Nonprofit Terms; Industry Terms: Not Available to Industry
Depositor comments: Also encodes dCas9 and tracrRNA.
How to cite: pdCas9-M-5F5 was a gift from Mattheos Koffas (Addgene plasmid # 73432 ; http://n2t.net/addgene:73432 ; RRID:Addgene_73432)
