[The description below was written by a language model from this plasmid's Addgene catalogue record and pLannotate feature annotations shown in this document.]
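Description:
pdCas9-M-5F5 is a bacterial CRISPR interference plasmid built on the pdCas9 backbone. It acts as a programmable synthetic repressor for orthogonal control of gene expression in Escherichia coli. It replicates from a p15A origin, which the record lists as low copy and which is compatible with ColE1-type plasmids, so it can coexist with separate expression vectors carrying the target promoters. Selection is by chloramphenicol, through a cat gene and its own promoter. The several fragments of a tetracycline resistance gene, along with the short IS1, RSF ori and resD matches, appear to be remnants of the pACYC-type parent rather than functional parts.

The payload is a complete Streptococcus pyogenes type II system in its native-style arrangement. It comprises a tracrRNA gene, the dCas9 coding sequence (D10A and H840A, which retains RNA-guided DNA binding but lacks nuclease activity), and a minimal CRISPR array made of the crRNA leader followed by direct repeats flanking a single spacer. The record states that expression is driven by constitutive wild-type S. pyogenes promoter sequences. The spacer was cloned between BsaI sites, which are recorded as retained. It directs dCas9 to the 5F5 variant of a hybrid T7-lac promoter. The short "CMV intron" hit between the two repeats coincides with this spacer position and is almost certainly a spurious annotation.

Once the crRNA is processed and paired with tracrRNA, dCas9 binds the 5F5 promoter and blocks its transcription, while the design intends other promoter variants in the series to be unaffected. The plasmid belongs to a toolkit for modular, tuneable repression of individual genes to balance metabolic pathway flux in E. coli.
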