Features (pLannotate 1.2.2; 18 found; start..end, strand, type, name):
    220..322     -  promoter       cat promoter: promoter of the E. coli cat gene encoding chloramphenicol acetyltransferase
    443..586     +  mobile_element IS1 (fragment): prokaryotic transposable element IS1
    705..760     -  rep_origin     RSF ori (fragment): Plasmids containing the RSF 1030 origin of replication can be propagated in E. coli cells that contain additional plasmids with compatible origins.
    848..1393    -  rep_origin     p15A ori: Plasmids containing the medium-copy-number p15A origin of replication can be propagated in E. coli cells that contain a second plasmid with the ColE1 origin.
   1505..1533    +  promoter       tet promoter: E. coli promoter for tetracycline efflux protein gene
   1581..1682    +  CDS            TcR (fragment): tetracycline efflux protein; tet; confers resistance to tetracycline
   1851..1929    -  misc_RNA       tracrRNA: trans-activating CRISPR RNA for the Streptococcus pyogenes CRISPR/Cas9 system
   2225..6331    +  CDS            dCas9: catalytically dead mutant of the Cas9 endonuclease from the Streptococcus pyogenes Type II CRISPR/Cas system RNA-guided DNA-binding protein that lacks endonuclease activity due to the D10A mutation in the RuvC catalytic domain and the H840A mutation in the HNH catalytic domain
   6352..6483    +  misc_feature   crRNA leader: crRNA leader sequence for the Streptococcus pyogenes CRISPR/Cas system
   6484..6519    +  repeat_region  DR: direct repeat for the Streptococcus pyogenes CRISPR/Cas system
   6529..6547    +  intron         CMV intron (fragment): modified intron A from human cytomegalovirus (CMV)
   6550..6585    +  repeat_region  DR: direct repeat for the Streptococcus pyogenes CRISPR/Cas system
   6616..6642    +  repeat_region  DR (fragment): direct repeat for the Streptococcus pyogenes CRISPR/Cas system
   6764..7852    +  CDS            TcR (fragment): tetracycline efflux protein; tet; confers resistance to tetracycline
   8356..8449    +  CDS            TcR (fragment): tetracycline efflux protein; tet; confers resistance to tetracycline
   8446..8503    -  CDS            TcR (fragment): tetracycline efflux protein; tet; confers resistance to tetracycline
   8493..8588    +  CDS            resD (fragment): REDF_ECOLI - Also known as D. Protein inferred from homology: Swiss-Prot protein existence level 3. Acts as a repressor of transcription and as a site-specific resolvase that cleaves at the RfsF site. From Escherichia coli (strain K12).
   8886..219     -  CDS            CmR (across the origin): chloramphenicol acetyltransferase; cat; confers resistance to chloramphenicol
>Addgene plasmid #73432 | pdCas9-M-5F5 | depositor full sequence | sequence record 135332 | Full Sequence
GAATTCCGGATGAGCATTCATCAGGCGGGCAAGAATGTGAATAAAGGCCGGATAAAACTTGTGCTTATTT
TTCTTTACGGTCTTTAAAAAGGCCGTAATATCCAGCTGAACGGTCTGGTTATAGGTACATTGAGCAACTG
ACTGAAATGCCTCAAAATGTTCTTTACGATGCCATTGGGATATATCAACGGTGGTATATCCAGTGATTTT
TTTCTCCATTTTAGCTTCCTTAGCTCCTGAAAATCTCGATAACTCAAAAAATACGCCCGGTAGTGATCTT
ATTTCATTATGGTGAAAGTTGGAACCTCTTACGTGCCGATCAACGTCTCATTTTCGCCAAAAGTTGGCCC
AGGGCTTCCCGGTATCAACAGGGACACCAGGATTTATTTATTCTGCGAAGTGATCTTCCGTCACAGGTAT
TTATTCGGCGCAAAGTGCGTCGGGTGATGCTGCCAACTTACTGATTTAGTGTATGATGGTGTTTTTGAGG
TGCTCCAGTGGCTTCTGTTTCTATCAGCTGTCCCTCCTGTTCAGCTACTGACGGGGTGGTGCGTAACGGC
AAAAGCACCGCCGGACATCAGCGCTAGCGGAGTGTATACTGGCTTACTATGTTGGCACTGATGAGGGTGT
CAGTGAAGTGCTTCATGTGGCAGGAGAAAAAAGGCTGCACCGGTGCGTCAGCAGAATATGTGATACAGGA
TATATTCCGCTTCCTCGCTCACTGACTCGCTACGCTCGGTCGTTCGACTGCGGCGAGCGGAAATGGCTTA
CGAACGGGGCGGAGATTTCCTGGAAGATGCCAGGAAGATACTTAACAGGGAAGTGAGAGGGCCGCGGCAA
AGCCGTTTTTCCATAGGCTCCGCCCCCCTGACAAGCATCACGAAATCTGACGCTCAAATCAGTGGTGGCG
AAACCCGACAGGACTATAAAGATACCAGGCGTTTCCCCCTGGCGGCTCCCTCGTGCGCTCTCCTGTTCCT
GCCTTTCGGTTTACCGGTGTCATTCCGCTGTTATGGCCGCGTTTGTCTCATTCCACGCCTGACACTCAGT
TCCGGGTAGGCAGTTCGCTCCAAGCTGGACTGTATGCACGAACCCCCCGTTCAGTCCGACCGCTGCGCCT
TATCCGGTAACTATCGTCTTGAGTCCAACCCGGAAAGACATGCAAAAGCACCACTGGCAGCAGCCACTGG
TAATTGATTTAGAGGAGTTAGTCTTGAAGTCATGCGCCGGTTAAGGCTAAACTGAAAGGACAAGTTTTGG
TGACTGCGCTCCTCCAAGCCAGTTACCTCGGTTCAAAGAGTTGGTAGCTCAGAGAACCTTCGAAAAACCG
CCCTGCAAGGCGGTTTTTTCGTTTTCAGAGCAAGAGATTACGCGCAGACCAAAACGATCTCAAGAAGATC
ATCTTATTAATCAGATAAAATATTTCTAGATTTCAGTGCAATTTATCTCTTCAAATGTAGCACCTGAAGT
CAGCCCCATACGATATAAGTTGTAATTCTCATGTTTGACAGCTTATCATCGATAAGCTTTAATGCGGTAG
TTTATCACAGTTAAATTGCTAACGCAGTCAGGCACCGTGTATGAAATCTAACAATGCGCTCATCGTCATC
CTCGGCACCGTCACCCTGGATGCTGTAGGCATAGGCTTGGTTATGCCGGTACTGCCGGGCCTCTTGCGGG
ATTACGAAATCATCCTGTGGAGCTTAGTAGGTTTAGCAAGATGGCAGCGCCTAAATGTAGAATGATAAAA
GGATTAAGAGATTAATTTCCCTAAAAATGATAAAACAAGCGTTTTGAAAGCGCTTGTTTTTTTGGTTTGC
AGTCAGAGTAGAATAGAAGTATCAAAAAAAGCACCGACTCGGTGCCACTTTTTCAAGTTGATAACGGACT
AGCCTTATTTTAACTTGCTATGCTGTTTTGAATGGTTCCAACAAGATTATTTTATAACTTTTATAACAAA
TAATCAAGGAGAAATTCAAAGAAATTTATCAGCCATAAAACAATACTTAATACTATAGAATGATAACAAA
ATAAACTACTTTTTAAAAGAATTTTGTGTTATAATCTATTTATTATTAAGTATTGGGTAATATTTTTTGA
AGAGATATTTTGAAAAAGAAAAATTAAAGCATATTAAACTAATTTCGGAGGTCATTAAAACTATTATTGA
AATCATCAAACTCATTATGGATTTAATTTAAACTTTTTATTTTAGGAGGCAAAAATGGATAAGAAATACT
CAATAGGCTTAGCTATCGGCACAAATAGCGTCGGATGGGCGGTGATCACTGATGAATATAAGGTTCCGTC
TAAAAAGTTCAAGGTTCTGGGAAATACAGACCGCCACAGTATCAAAAAAAATCTTATAGGGGCTCTTTTA
TTTGACAGTGGAGAGACAGCGGAAGCGACTCGTCTCAAACGGACAGCTCGTAGAAGGTATACACGTCGGA
AGAATCGTATTTGTTATCTACAGGAGATTTTTTCAAATGAGATGGCGAAAGTAGATGATAGTTTCTTTCA
TCGACTTGAAGAGTCTTTTTTGGTGGAAGAAGACAAGAAGCATGAACGTCATCCTATTTTTGGAAATATA
GTAGATGAAGTTGCTTATCATGAGAAATATCCAACTATCTATCATCTGCGAAAAAAATTGGTAGATTCTA
CTGATAAAGCGGATTTGCGCTTAATCTATTTGGCCTTAGCGCATATGATTAAGTTTCGTGGTCATTTTTT
GATTGAGGGAGATTTAAATCCTGATAATAGTGATGTGGACAAACTATTTATCCAGTTGGTACAAACCTAC
AATCAATTATTTGAAGAAAACCCTATTAACGCAAGTGGAGTAGATGCTAAAGCGATTCTTTCTGCACGAT
TGAGTAAATCAAGACGATTAGAAAATCTCATTGCTCAGCTCCCCGGTGAGAAGAAAAATGGCTTATTTGG
GAATCTCATTGCTTTGTCATTGGGTTTGACCCCTAATTTTAAATCAAATTTTGATTTGGCAGAAGATGCT
AAATTACAGCTTTCAAAAGATACTTACGATGATGATTTAGATAATTTATTGGCGCAAATTGGAGATCAAT
ATGCTGATTTGTTTTTGGCAGCTAAGAATTTATCAGATGCTATTTTACTTTCAGATATCCTAAGAGTAAA
TACTGAAATAACTAAGGCTCCCCTATCAGCTTCAATGATTAAACGCTACGATGAACATCATCAAGACTTG
ACTCTTTTAAAAGCTTTAGTTCGACAACAACTTCCAGAAAAGTATAAAGAAATCTTTTTTGATCAATCAA
AAAACGGATATGCAGGTTATATTGATGGGGGAGCTAGCCAAGAAGAATTTTATAAATTTATCAAACCAAT
TTTAGAAAAAATGGATGGTACTGAGGAATTATTGGTGAAACTAAATCGTGAAGATTTGCTGCGCAAGCAA
CGGACCTTTGACAACGGCTCTATTCCCCATCAAATTCACTTGGGTGAGCTGCATGCTATTTTGAGAAGAC
AAGAAGACTTTTATCCATTTTTAAAAGACAATCGTGAGAAGATTGAAAAAATCTTGACTTTTCGAATTCC
TTATTATGTTGGTCCATTGGCGCGTGGCAATAGTCGTTTTGCATGGATGACTCGGAAGTCTGAAGAAACA
ATTACCCCATGGAATTTTGAAGAAGTTGTCGATAAAGGTGCTTCAGCTCAATCATTTATTGAACGCATGA
CAAACTTTGATAAAAATCTTCCAAATGAAAAAGTACTACCAAAACATAGTTTGCTTTATGAGTATTTTAC
GGTTTATAACGAATTGACAAAGGTCAAATATGTTACTGAAGGAATGCGAAAACCAGCATTTCTTTCAGGT
GAACAGAAGAAAGCCATTGTTGATTTACTCTTCAAAACAAATCGAAAAGTAACCGTTAAGCAATTAAAAG
AAGATTATTTCAAAAAAATAGAATGTTTTGATAGTGTTGAAATTTCAGGAGTTGAAGATAGATTTAATGC
TTCATTAGGTACCTACCATGATTTGCTAAAAATTATTAAAGATAAAGATTTTTTGGATAATGAAGAAAAT
GAAGATATCTTAGAGGATATTGTTTTAACATTGACCTTATTTGAAGATAGGGAGATGATTGAGGAAAGAC
TTAAAACATATGCTCACCTCTTTGATGATAAGGTGATGAAACAGCTTAAACGTCGCCGTTATACTGGTTG
GGGACGTTTGTCTCGAAAATTGATTAATGGTATTAGGGATAAGCAATCTGGCAAAACAATATTAGATTTT
TTGAAATCAGATGGTTTTGCCAATCGCAATTTTATGCAGCTGATCCATGATGATAGTTTGACATTTAAAG
AAGACATTCAAAAAGCACAAGTGTCTGGACAAGGCGATAGTTTACATGAACATATTGCAAATTTAGCTGG
TAGCCCTGCTATTAAAAAAGGTATTTTACAGACTGTAAAAGTTGTTGATGAATTGGTCAAAGTAATGGGG
CGGCATAAGCCAGAAAATATCGTTATTGAAATGGCACGTGAAAATCAGACAACTCAAAAGGGCCAGAAAA
ATTCGCGAGAGCGTATGAAACGAATCGAAGAAGGTATCAAAGAATTAGGAAGTCAGATTCTTAAAGAGCA
TCCTGTTGAAAATACTCAATTGCAAAATGAAAAGCTCTATCTCTATTATCTCCAAAATGGAAGAGACATG
TATGTGGACCAAGAATTAGATATTAATCGTTTAAGTGATTATGATGTCGATGCCATTGTTCCACAAAGTT
TCCTTAAAGACGATTCAATAGACAATAAGGTCTTAACGCGTTCTGATAAAAATCGTGGTAAATCGGATAA
CGTTCCAAGTGAAGAAGTAGTCAAAAAGATGAAAAACTATTGGAGACAACTTCTAAACGCCAAGTTAATC
ACTCAACGTAAGTTTGATAATTTAACGAAAGCTGAACGTGGAGGTTTGAGTGAACTTGATAAAGCTGGTT
TTATCAAACGCCAATTGGTTGAAACTCGCCAAATCACTAAGCATGTGGCACAAATTTTGGATAGTCGCAT
GAATACTAAATACGATGAAAATGATAAACTTATTCGAGAGGTTAAAGTGATTACCTTAAAATCTAAATTA
GTTTCTGACTTCCGAAAAGATTTCCAATTCTATAAAGTACGTGAGATTAACAATTACCATCATGCCCATG
ATGCGTATCTAAATGCCGTCGTTGGAACTGCTTTGATTAAGAAATATCCAAAACTTGAATCGGAGTTTGT
CTATGGTGATTATAAAGTTTATGATGTTCGTAAAATGATTGCTAAGTCTGAGCAAGAAATAGGCAAAGCA
ACCGCAAAATATTTCTTTTACTCTAATATCATGAACTTCTTCAAAACAGAAATTACACTTGCAAATGGAG
AGATTCGCAAACGCCCTCTAATCGAAACTAATGGGGAAACTGGAGAAATTGTCTGGGATAAAGGGCGAGA
TTTTGCCACAGTGCGCAAAGTATTGTCCATGCCCCAAGTCAATATTGTCAAGAAAACAGAAGTACAGACA
GGCGGATTCTCCAAGGAGTCAATTTTACCAAAAAGAAATTCGGACAAGCTTATTGCTCGTAAAAAAGACT
GGGATCCAAAAAAATATGGTGGTTTTGATAGTCCAACGGTAGCTTATTCAGTCCTAGTGGTTGCTAAGGT
GGAAAAAGGGAAATCGAAGAAGTTAAAATCCGTTAAAGAGTTACTAGGGATCACAATTATGGAAAGAAGT
TCCTTTGAAAAAAATCCGATTGACTTTTTAGAAGCTAAAGGATATAAGGAAGTTAAAAAAGACTTAATCA
TTAAACTACCTAAATATAGTCTTTTTGAGTTAGAAAACGGTCGTAAACGGATGCTGGCTAGTGCCGGAGA
ATTACAAAAAGGAAATGAGCTGGCTCTGCCAAGCAAATATGTGAATTTTTTATATTTAGCTAGTCATTAT
GAAAAGTTGAAGGGTAGTCCAGAAGATAACGAACAAAAACAATTGTTTGTGGAGCAGCATAAGCATTATT
TAGATGAGATTATTGAGCAAATCAGTGAATTTTCTAAGCGTGTTATTTTAGCAGATGCCAATTTAGATAA
AGTTCTTAGTGCATATAACAAACATAGAGACAAACCAATACGTGAACAAGCAGAAAATATTATTCATTTA
TTTACGTTGACGAATCTTGGAGCTCCCGCTGCTTTTAAATATTTTGATACAACAATTGATCGTAAACGAT
ATACGTCTACAAAAGAAGTTTTAGATGCCACTCTTATCCATCAATCCATCACTGGTCTTTATGAAACACG
CATTGATTTGAGTCAGCTAGGAGGTGACTGAAGTATATTTTAGATGAAGATTATTTCTTAATAACTAAAA
ATATGGTATAATACTCTTAATAAATGCAGTAATACAGGGGCTTTTCAAGACTGAAGTCTAGCTGAGACAA
ATAGTGCGATTACGAAATTTTTTAGACAAAAATAGTCTACGAGGTTTTAGAGCTATGCTGTTTTGAATGG
TCCCAAAACATCCCGCGAAATTAATACGACTCACTATGTGTTTTAGAGCTATGCTGTTTTGAATGGTCCC
AAAACTTCAGCACACTGAGACTTGTTGAGTTCCATGTTTTAGAGCTATGCTGTTTTGAATGGACTCCATT
CAACATTGCCGATGATAACTTGAGAAAGAGGGTTAATACCAGCAGTCGGATACCTTCCTATTCTTTCTGT
TAAAGCGTTTTCATGTTATAATAGGCAAAAGAAGAGTAGTGTGATCGTCCATTCCGACAGCATCGCCAGT
CACTATGGCGTGCTGCTAGCGCTATATGCGTTGATGCAATTTCTATGCGCACCCGTTCTCGGAGCACTGT
CCGACCGCTTTGGCCGCCGCCCAGTCCTGCTCGCTTCGCTACTTGGAGCCACTATCGACTACGCGATCAT
GGCGACCACACCCGTCCTGTGGATCCTCTACGCCGGACGCATCGTGGCCGGCATCACCGGCGCCACAGGT
GCGGTTGCTGGCGCCTATATCGCCGACATCACCGATGGGGAAGATCGGGCTCGCCACTTCGGGCTCATGA
GCGCTTGTTTCGGCGTGGGTATGGTGGCAGGCCCCGTGGCCGGGGGACTGTTGGGCGCCATCTCCTTGCA
TGCACCATTCCTTGCGGCGGCGGTGCTCAACGGCCTCAACCTACTACTGGGCTGCTTCCTAATGCAGGAG
TCGCATAAGGGAGAGCGTCGACCGATGCCCTTGAGAGCCTTCAACCCAGTCAGCTCCTTCCGGTGGGCGC
GGGGCATGACTATCGTCGCCGCACTTATGACTGTCTTCTTTATCATGCAACTCGTAGGACAGGTGCCGGC
AGCGCTCTGGGTCATTTTCGGCGAGGACCGCTTTCGCTGGAGCGCGACGATGATCGGCCTGTCGCTTGCG
GTATTCGGAATCTTGCACGCCCTCGCTCAAGCCTTCGTCACTGGTCCCGCCACCAAACGTTTCGGCGAGA
AGCAGGCCATTATCGCCGGCATGGCGGCCGACGCGCTGGGCTACGTCTTGCTGGCGTTCGCGACGCGAGG
CTGGATGGCCTTCCCCATTATGATTCTTCTCGCTTCCGGCGGCATCGGGATGCCCGCGTTGCAGGCCATG
CTGTCCAGGCAGGTAGATGACGACCATCAGGGACAGCTTCAAGGATCGCTCGCGGCTCTTACCAGCCTAA
CTTCGATCATTGGACCGCTGATCGTCACGGCGATTTATGCCGCCTCGGCGAGCACATGGAACGGGTTGGC
ATGGATTGTAGGCGCCGCCCTATACCTTGTCTGCCTCCCCGCGTTGCGTCGCGGTGCATGGAGCCGGGCC
ACCTCGACCTGAATGGAAGCCGGCGGCACCTCGCTAACGGATTCACCACTCCAAGAATTGGAGCCAATCA
ATTCTTGCGGAGAACTGTGAATGCGCAAACCAACCCTTGGCAGAACATATCCATCGCGTCCGCCATCTCC
AGCAGCCGCACGCGGCGCATCTCGGGCAGCGTTGGGTCCTGGCCACGGGTGCGCATGATCGTGCTCCTGT
CGTTGAGGACCCGGCTAGGCTGGCGGGGTTGCCTTACTGGTTAGCAGAATGAATCACCGATACGCGAGCG
AACGTGAAGCGACTGCTGCTGCAAAACGTCTGCGACCTGAGCAACAACATGAATGGTCTTCGGTTTCCGT
GTTTCGTAAAGTCTGGAAACGCGGAAGTCCCCTACGTGCTGCTGAAGTTGCCCGCAACAGAGAGTGGAAC
CAACCGGTGATACCACGATACTATGACTGAGAGTCAACGCCATGAGCGGCCTCATTTCTTATTCTGAGTT
ACAACAGTCCGCACCGCTGTCCGGTAGCTCCTTCCGGTGGGCGCGGGGCATGACTATCGTCGCCGCACTT
ATGACTGTCTTCTTTATCATGCAACTCGTAGGACAGGTGCCGGCAGCGCCCAACAGTCCCCCGGCCACGG
GGCCTGCCACCATACCCACGCCGAAACAAGCGCCCTGCACCATTATGTTCCGGATCTGCATCGCAGGATG
CTGCTGGCTACCCTGTGGAACACCTACATCTGTATTAACGAAGCGCTAACCGTTTTTATCAGGCTCTGGG
AGGCAGAATAAATGATCATATCGTCAATTATTACCTCCACGGGGAGAGCCTGAGCAAACTGGCCTCAGGC
ATTTGAGAAGCACACGGTCACACTGCTTCCGGTAGTCAATAAACCGGTAAACCAGCAATAGACATAAGCG
GCTATTTAACGACCCTGCCCTGAACCGACGACCGGGTCGAATTTGCTTTCGAATTTCTGCCATTCATCCG
CTTATTATCACTTATTCAGGCGTAGCACCAGGCGTTTAAGGGCACCAATAACTGCCTTAAAAAAATTACG
CCCCGCCCTGCCACTCATCGCAGTACTGTTGTAATTCATTAAGCATTCTGCCGACATGGAAGCCATCACA
GACGGCATGATGAACCTGAATCGCCAGCGGCATCAGCACCTTGTCGCCTTGCGTATAATATTTGCCCATG
GTGAAAACGGGGGCGAAGAAGTTGTCCATATTGGCCACGTTTAAATCAAAACTGGTGAAACTCACCCAGG
GATTGGCTGAGACGAAAAACATATTCTCAATAAACCCTTTAGGGAAATAGGCCAGGTTTTCACCGTAACA
CGCCACATCTTGCGAATATATGTGTAGAAACTGCCGGAAATCGTCGTGGTATTCACTCCAGAGCGATGAA
AACGTTTCAGTTTGCTCATGGAAAACGGTGTAACAAGGGTGAACACTATCCCATATCACCAGCTCACCGT
CTTTCATTGCCATACG
