>Addgene plasmid #73432 | pdCas9-M-5F5 | addgene partial sequence | sequence record 139112 | pBRrevBam 5'-GGTGATGTCGGCGATATAGG-3'
CGATGCGTCCGGCGTAGAGGATCCACAGGACGGGTGTGGTCGCCATGATCGCGTAGTCGATAGTGGCTCC
AAGTAGCGAAGCGAGCAGGACTGGGCGGCGGCCAAAGCGGTCGGACAGTGCTCCGAGAACGGGTGCGCAT
AGAAATTGCATCAACGCATATAGCGCTAGCAGCACGCCATAGTGACTGGCGATGCTGTCGGAATGGACGA
TCACACTACTCTTCTTTTGCCTATTATAACATGAAAACGCTTTAACAGAAAGAATAGGAAGGTATCCGAC
TGCTGGTATTAACCCTCTTTCTCAAGTTATCATCGGCAATGTTGAATGGAGTCCATTCAAAACAGCATAG
CTCTAAAACATGGAACTCAACAAGTCTCAGTGTGCTGAAGTTTTGGGACCATTCAAAACAGCATAGCTCT
AAAACACATAGTGAGTCGTATTAATTTCGCGGGATGTTTTGGGACCATTCAAAACAGCATAGCTCTAAAA
CCTCGTAGACTATTTTTGTCTAAAAAATTTCGTAATCGCACTATTTGTCTCAGCTAGACTTCAGTCTTGA
AAAGCCCCTGTATTACTGCATTTATTAAGAGTATTATACCATATTTTTAGTTATTAAGAAATAATCTTCA
TCTAAAATATACTTCAGTCACCTCCTAGCTGACTCAAATCAATGCGTGTTTCATAAAGACCAGTGATGGA
TTGATGGATAAGAGTGGCATCTAAAACTTCTTTTGTAGACGTATATCGTTTACGATCAATTGTTGTATCA
A
