>Addgene plasmid #73432 | pdCas9-M-5F5 | addgene partial sequence | sequence record 139191 | pBEST-R 5'-TCTCATGTTTGACAGCTTATC-3'
ACGCAGTCAGGCACCGTGTATGAAATCTAACAATGCGCTCATCGTCATCCTCGGCACCGTCACCCTGGAT
GCTGTAGGCATAGGCTTGGTTATGCCGGTACTGCCGGGCCTCTTGCGGGATTACGAAATCATCCTGTGGA
GCTTAGTAGGTTTAGCAAGATGGCAGCGCCTAAATGTAGAATGATAAAAGGATTAAGAGATTAATTTCCC
TAAAAATGATAAAACAAGCGTTTTGAAAGCGCTTGTTTTTTTGGTTTGCAGTCAGAGTAGAATAGAAGTA
TCAAAAAAAGCACCGACTCGGTGCCACTTTTTCAAGTTGATAACGGACTAGCCTTATTTTAACTTGCTAT
GCTGTTTTGAATGGTTCCAACAAGATTATTTTATAACTTTTATAACAAATAATCAAGGAGAAATTCAAAG
AAATTTATCAGCCATAAAACAATACTTAATACTATAGAATGATAACAAAATAAACTACTTTTTAAAAGAA
TTTTGTGTTATAATCTATTTATTATTAAGTATTGGGTAATATTTTTTGAAGAGATATTTTGAAAAAGAAA
AATTAAAGCATATTAAACTAATTTCGGAGGTCATTAA
